Addgene plasmid #194000: pGWT35S-AtOEP7(1-50aa)-mVenus
Purpose: Transient expression of AtOEP7-mVenus in plant cell (Chloroplast outer envelope membrane)
Depositing lab: Yutaka Kodama. Depositing organization: Utsunomiya University. Publication: Organellar Glue: A Molecular Tool to Artificially Control Chloroplast-Chloroplast Interactions. Ichikawa S, Kato S, Fujii Y, Ishikawa K, Numata K, Kodama Y. ACS Synth Biol. 2022 Oct 21;11(10):3190-3197. doi: 10.1021/acssynbio.2c00367. Epub 2022 Sep 30. PubMed 36178266.
Backbone
  Vector backbone: pGWT35S
  Total vector size (bp): 4474
  Vector type: Plant Expression
Growth in bacteria
  Bacterial resistance: Kanamycin, 50 μg/mL
  Growth temperature: 37°C
  Growth strain: DH5alpha
  Copy number: Unknown
Gene/Insert
  Gene/Insert name: mVenus
  Species: Synthetic
  Insert size (bp): 720
  Promoter: CaMV 35S promoter
  Tag / fusion protein: AtOEP7 1–50aa (N terminal on insert)
  Cloning method: Gateway Cloning
  Sequencing primers: 5′ AACCAATTCAGTCGACATGGGAAAAACTTCGGGA; 3′ GACGAGCTGTACAAGTAAGATATCTAGACCCAGCTT
Terms and licenses: Academic/Nonprofit Terms; Industry Terms: Not Available to Industry
How to cite: pGWT35S-AtOEP7(1-50aa)-mVenus was a gift from Yutaka Kodama (Addgene plasmid # 194000 ; http://n2t.net/addgene:194000 ; RRID:Addgene_194000)
