[The description below was written by a language model from this plasmid's Addgene catalogue record and pLannotate feature annotations shown in this document.]
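Description:
pGWT35S-AtOEP7(1-50aa)-mVenus is a small plant expression plasmid (about 4.5 kb) built on the pGWT35S backbone for transient expression in plant cells rather than stable transformation. The feature table shows no T-DNA borders or plant selectable marker, which fits that use. It is propagated in E. coli through a high-copy ColE1/pUC-type origin and selected with kanamycin via an aph(3')-Ia gene. Remnants of a pUC-style cloning region are also annotated, including lacZα and lacI fragments, the lac promoter and operator, flanking T7 and SP6 promoters, and partial bom and rop sequences. These are carried over from the parental vector and have no role in the plant expression cassette.

The cassette is driven by the constitutive CaMV 35S promoter, followed by the tobacco mosaic virus Ω leader, a translational enhancer, and is closed by the nopaline synthase terminator and polyadenylation signal. Between these elements, flanked by attB1 and attB2 sites left by Gateway recombination, lies an open reading frame that fuses the first 50 amino acids of Arabidopsis thaliana OEP7, a chloroplast outer envelope protein, to the N-terminus of mVenus, a monomeric, rapidly maturing yellow fluorescent protein. The OEP7 segment is included to direct the fusion to the chloroplast outer envelope membrane, so that the organelle surface is labelled with yellow fluorescence.

According to the record, the construct is used to express AtOEP7-mVenus transiently in plant cells as an outer envelope marker. It was deposited with work on engineering artificial chloroplast–chloroplast interactions.
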