Features (pLannotate 1.2.2; 23 found; start..end, strand, type, name):
    137..226     +  misc_feature   bom (fragment): basis of mobility region from pBR322
    242..397     -  CDS            lacZα (fragment): LacZα fragment of β-galactosidase; lacZ fragment
    405..423     +  promoter       T7 promoter: promoter for bacteriophage T7 RNA polymerase
    435..456     +  misc_feature   MCS (fragment): pUC18/19 multiple cloning site
    500..844     +  promoter       CaMV 35S promoter: strong constitutive promoter from cauliflower mosaic virus
    796..842     +  promoter       minimal CaMV 35S promoter: minimal 35S promoter from cauliflower mosaic virus
    864..919     +  misc_feature   TMV Ω: translational enhancer from the tobacco mosaic virus 5'-leader sequence (Gallie et al., 1988)
    921..938     +  misc_feature   MCS (fragment): pUC18/19 multiple cloning site
    963..987     +  protein_bind   attB1: mutant version of attB; recombination site for the Gateway® BP reaction BP Clonase™
   1011..1160    +  CDS            OEP7 (fragment): OEP7_ARATH - Experimental evidence at protein level: Swiss-Prot protein existence level 1. From Arabidopsis thaliana (Mouse-ear cress).
   1176..1892    +  CDS            mVenus: mVenus is a basic (constitutively fluorescent) yellow fluorescent protein published in 2006, derived from Aequorea victoria. It is reported to be a rapidly-maturing monomer with moderate acid sensitivity.
   1905..1929    -  protein_bind   attB2: mutant version of attB; recombination site for the Gateway® BP reaction BP Clonase™
   1974..2224    +  terminator     NOS terminator: nopaline synthase terminator and poly(A) signal
   2246..2276    +  misc_feature   MCS (fragment): pUC18/19 multiple cloning site
   2289..2307    -  promoter       SP6 promoter: promoter for bacteriophage SP6 RNA polymerase
   2349..2365    -  protein_bind   lac operator: The lac repressor binds to the lac operator to inhibit transcription in E. coli. This inhibition can be relieved by adding lactose or isopropyl-β-D-thiogalactopyranoside (IPTG). lac repressor encoded by lacI
   2373..2403    -  promoter       lac promoter: promoter for the E. coli lac operon
   2418..2439    -  protein_bind   CAP binding site: CAP binding activates transcription in the presence of cAMP. E. coli catabolite activator protein
   2452..2544    -  CDS            lacI (fragment): lac repressor; lacI; The lac repressor binds to the lac operator to inhibit transcription in E. coli. This inhibition can be relieved by adding lactose or isopropyl-β-D-thiogalactopyranoside (IPTG).
   2727..3315    -  rep_origin     ori: high-copy-number ColE1/pMB1/pBR322/pUC origin of replication
   3473..4288    -  CDS            KanR: aminoglycoside phosphotransferase; aph(3')-Ia; confers resistance to kanamycin in bacteria or G418 (Geneticin®) in eukaryotes
   4325..4405    -  promoter       AmpR promoter (fragment): bla
   4500..35      +  CDS            rop (fragment) (across the origin): Rop protein, which maintains plasmids at low copy number; rop
>Addgene plasmid #194000 | pGWT35S-AtOEP7(1-50aa)-mVenus | addgene full sequence | sequence record 382270 | Addgene NGS Result
TCGCGCGTTTCGGTGATGACGGTGAAAACCTCTGACACATGCAGCTCCCGGAGACGGTCACAGCTTGTCT
GTAAGCGGATGCCGGGAGCAGACAAGCCCGTCAGGGCGCGTCAGCGGGTGTTGGCGGGTGTCGGGGCTGG
CTTAACTATGCGGCATCAGAGCAGATTGTACTGAGAGTGCACCATATGCGGTGTGAAATACCGCACAGAT
GCGTAAGGAGAAAATATTACTACAGGCGCCATTCGCCATTCAGGCTGCGCAACTGTTGGGAAGGGCGATC
GGTGCGGGCCTCTTCGCTATTACGCCAGCTGGCGAAAGGGGGATGTGCTGCAAGGCGATTAAGTTGGGTA
ACGCCAGGGTTTTCCCAGTCACGACGTTGTAAAACGACGGCCAGTGAGCTAGTGTAATACGACTCACTAT
AGGGCGCGGCCGCAGAATTCGAGCTCGGTACCCGGGATCTCGAGGCCAGATCTCCCGGGCTCAGAAGACC
GAGGGCTATTGAGACTTTTCAACAAAGGGTAATATCGGGAAACCTCCTCGGATTCCATTGCCCAGCTATC
TGTCACTTATCGAAAGGACAGTAGAAAAGGAAGGTGGCTCCTACAAATGCCATCATTGCGATAAAGGAAA
GGCTATCGTTCAAGATGCCTCTACCGACAGTGGTCCCAAAGATGGACCCCCACCCACGAGGAACATCGTG
GAAAAAGAAGACGTTCCAACCACGTCTTCAAAGCAAGTGGATTGATGTGATATCTCCACTGACGTAAGGG
ATGACGCACAATCCCACTATCCTTCGCAAGACCCTTCCTCTATATAAGGAAGTTCATTTCATTTGGAGAG
GACAGGCTTCTTGAGATCCTTCAACAATTACCAACAACAACAAACAACAAACAACATTACAATTACTATT
TACAATTACAGAATTCGAGCTCGGTACCAAGCTTGGAGGCTCAGGAGGCTCCACAAGTTTGTACAAAAAA
GCAGGCTTTAAAGGAACCAATTCAGTCGACATGGGAAAAACTTCGGGAGCGAAACAGGCGACTGTGGTGG
TCGCAGCGATGGCGTTAGGATGGTTAGCCATAGAGATCGCTTTCAAGCCTTTCCTCGATAAATTCCGCTC
CTCAATCGACAAATCTGACCCAACCAAAGACCCCGATGACGGCGGTAGCGGCGGTATGGTGAGCAAGGGC
GAGGAGCTGTTCACCGGGGTGGTGCCCATCCTGGTCGAGCTGGACGGCGACGTAAACGGCCACAAGTTCA
GCGTGTCCGGCGAGGGCGAGGGCGATGCCACCTACGGCAAGCTGACCCTGAAGCTCATCTGCACCACCGG
CAAGCTGCCCGTGCCCTGGCCCACCCTCGTGACCACCCTCGGCTACGGCCTGCAGTGCTTCGCCCGCTAC
CCCGACCACATGAAGCAGCACGACTTCTTCAAGTCCGCCATGCCCGAAGGCTACGTCCAGGAGCGCACCA
TCTTCTTCAAGGACGACGGCAACTACAAGACCCGCGCCGAGGTGAAGTTCGAGGGCGACACCCTGGTGAA
CCGCATCGAGCTGAAGGGCATCGACTTCAAGGAGGACGGCAACATCCTGGGGCACAAGCTGGAGTACAAC
TACAACAGCCACAACGTCTATATCACCGCCGACAAGCAGAAGAACGGCATCAAGGCCAACTTCAAGATCC
GCCACAACATCGAGGACGGCGGCGTGCAGCTCGCCGACCACTACCAGCAGAACACCCCCATCGGCGACGG
CCCCGTGCTGCTGCCCGACAACCACTACCTGAGCTACCAGTCCAAGCTGAGCAAAGACCCCAACGAGAAG
CGCGATCACATGGTCCTGCTGGAGTTCGTGACCGCCGCCGGGATCACTCTCGGCATGGACGAGCTGTACA
AGTAAGATATCTAGACCCAGCTTTCTTGTACAAAGTGGTTGGAGGCTCAGGAGGCTCCCCATGGGCTAGC
ACTAGTATCTAGAATCGTTCAAACATTTGGCAATAAAGTTTCTTAAGATTGAATCCTGTTGCCGGTCTTG
CGATGATTATCATATAATTTCTGTTGAATTACGTTAAGCATGTAATAATTAACATGTAATGCATGACGTT
ATTTATGAGATGGGTTTTTATGATTAGAGTCCCGCAATTATACATTTAATACGCGATAGAAAACAAAATA
TAGCGCGCAAACTAGGATAAATTATCGCGCGCGGTGTCATCTATGTTACTAGATGCGGCCGCAATTGTGG
ATCCGCTCTAGAGTCGACCTGCAGGCATGCAAGCTTGCGGCCGCGTATTCTATAGTGTCACCTAAATAGC
ATGGCGTAATCATGGTCATAGCTGTTTCCTGTGTGAAATTGTTATCCGCTCACAATTCCACACAACATAC
GAGCCGGAAGCATAAAGTGTAAAGCCTGGGGTGCCTAATGAGTGAGCTAACTCACATTAATTGCGTTGCG
CTCACTGCCCGCTTTCCAGTCGGGAAACCTGTCGTGCCAGCTGCATTAATGAATCGGCCAACGCGCGGGG
AGAGGCGGTTTGCGTATTGGGCGCTCTTCCGCTTCCTCGCTCACTGACTCGCTGCGCTCGGTCGTTCGGC
TGCGGCGAGCGGTATCAGCTCACTCAAAGGCGGTAATACGGTTATCCACAGAATCAGGGGATAACGCAGG
AAAGAACATGTGAGCAAAAGGCCAGCAAAAGGCCAGGAACCGTAAAAAGGCCGCGTTGCTGGCGTTTTTC
CATAGGCTCCGCCCCCCTGACGAGCATCACAAAAATCGACGCTCAAGTCAGAGGTGGCGAAACCCGACAG
GACTATAAAGATACCAGGCGTTTCCCCCTGGAAGCTCCCTCGTGCGCTCTCCTGTTCCGACCCTGCCGCT
TACCGGATACCTGTCCGCCTTTCTCCCTTCGGGAAGCGTGGCGCTTTCTCATAGCTCACGCTGTAGGTAT
CTCAGTTCGGTGTAGGTCGTTCGCTCCAAGCTGGGCTGTGTGCACGAACCCCCCGTTCAGCCCGACCGCT
GCGCCTTATCCGGTAACTATCGTCTTGAGTCCAACCCGGTAAGACACGACTTATCGCCACTGGCAGCAGC
CACTGGTAACAGGATTAGCAGAGCGAGGTATGTAGGCGGTGCTACAGAGTTCTTGAAGTGGTGGCCTAAC
TACGGCTACACTAGAAGAACAGTATTTGGTATCTGCGCTCTGCTGAAGCCAGTTACCTTCGGAAAAAGAG
TTGGTAGCTCTTGATCCGGCAAACAAACCACCGCTGGTAGCGGTGGTTTTTTTGTTTGCAAGCAGCAGAT
TACGCGCAGAAAAAAAGGATCTCAAGAAGATCCTTTGATCTTTTCTACGGGGTCTGACGCTCAGTGGAAC
GAAAACTCACGTTAAGGGATTTTGGTCATGAGATTATCAAAAAGGATCTTCACCTAGATCCTTTTAAATT
AAAAATGAAGTTTTAAATCAATCTAAAGTATATATGTTTTAATTAGAAAAACTCATCGAGCATCAAATGA
AACTGCAATTTATTCATATCAGGATTATCAATACCATATTTTTGAAAAAGCCGTTTCTGTAATGAAGGAG
AAAACTCACCGAGGCAGTTCCATAGGATGGCAAGATCCTGGTATCGGTCTGCGATTCCGACTCGTCCAAC
ATCAATACAACCTATTAATTTCCCCTCGTCAAAAATAAGGTTATCAAGTGAGAAATCACCATGAGTGACG
ACTGAATCCGGTGAGAATGGCAATAGCTTATGCATTTCTTTCCAGACTTGTTCAACAGGCCAGCCATTAC
GCTCGTCATCAAAATCACTCGCATCAACCAAACCGTTATTCATTCGTGATTGCGCCTGAGCGAGACGAAA
TACGCGATCGCTGTTAAAAGGACAATTACAAACAGGAATCGAATGCAACCGGCGCAGGAACACTGCCAGC
GCATCAACAATATTTTCACCTGAATCAGGATATTCTTCTAATACCTGGAATGCTGTTTTCCCTGGGATCG
CAGAGGTGAGTAACCATGCATCATCAGGAGTACGGATAAAATGCTTGATGGTCGGAAGAGGCATAAATTC
CGTCAGCCAGTTTAGTCTGACCATCTCATCTGTAACATCATTGGCAACGCTACCTTTGCCATGTTTCAGA
AACAACTCTGGCGCATCGGGCTTCCCATACAATCGATAGATTGTCGCACCTGATTGCCCGACATTATCGC
GAGCCCATTTATACCCATATAAATCAGCATCCATGTTGGAATTTAATCGCGGCCTTGAGCAAGACGTTTC
CCGTTGAATATGGCTCATAACACCCCTTGTATTACTGTTTATGTAAGCAGACATAAGCATTTATCAGGGT
TATTGTCTCATGAGCGGATACATATTTGAATGTATTTAGAAAAATAAACAAATAGGGGTTCCGCGCACAT
TTCCCCGAAAAGTGCCACCTGACGTCTAAGAAACCATTATTATCATGACATTAACCTATAAAAATAGGCG
TATCACGAGGCCCTTTCGTC
